>Addgene plasmid #117825 | pMEG_BB3_YL001 | addgene full sequence | sequence record 234491 | Addgene NGS Result
GCTTGGATCCGAATTTTCAGAACCTAATTTATCTGTTACCCGGCCTGTGGCTCGCACAGCTTAAAAATGG
TCAAACTTTCCCCTTCTTGTCTTTTTTTCCTCACATTCATCAGGTTCTTGTCTTGATCTTTCAAGTGAGT
ATTAATTACCGACCTTGGTTCTTCATTGGGAGAGCATTGGAAGCCGTGGTGCAGCAACCACAAAACGGTT
CTTCCCCTTCGATACCTTCTTGCCTGCCTTTCAATACAAGTCGGCTCGATTAGCGGTGGTCGCCCCCGCC
AGCGGAGAACATGGAACTAACCCAGAATGAGAGCTAAGTGGAGAAAGAAGAGAGTCAGACGACTCAAGCG
AAAGCGCCGCAAGGTCCGAGCTCGATCCAAATAAGCGGTTTTTAACGGAGATTTAACACTAAATCGAAGA
ACTTTTCCCGTTTCATTTGCGAATGAGCTCGTTAACAAAATCCCCCAGTTTTTTTATCCAGCTGTAAGGA
TTGACATTAGTAATGAATTATTGTTTGGTATATTTAAATCTGTAGTTCCTTTCTGTCCGTGTCGGCAACT
GTTGTACTCGTGATTTACTTGTATTGACGAATACTTACTGTAGCGCACTCTGCTGCTACTGGTCGTAAGG
ATGTGCTATTTCGGTGTATGGTGGGTTTTTTGGGGGTCGGAACCGATGACTGTTACACGGGCACGGCTCG
TTGTGTACACGCACAGAGCTCTTGCGAGTCATGTTGTAGCTAGCTCGTCGTGTTCAGGAACTGTTCGATG
GTTCGGAGAGAGTCGCCGCCCAGAACATACGCGCACCGATGTCAGCAGACAGCCTTATTACAAGTACAGT
ATGTACATACTACTGTATATTCAAGCAAGTATATCCGTGGGTGCGGGTGATTTGGATCTAAGGTTCGTAC
TCAACACTCACGAGCAGCTTGCCTATGTTACATCCTTTTATCAGACATAACATAATTGGAGTTTACTTAC
ACACGGGGTGTACCTGTATGAGCACCACCTACAATTGTAGCACTGGTACTTGTACAAAGAATTTATTCGT
ACGAATCACAGGTACGGCCGCCCTCACCGAACCAGCGAATACCTCAGCGGTCCCCTGCAGTGACTCAACA
AAGCGATATGAACATCTTGCGATGGTATCCTGCTGATAGTTTTTACTGTACAAACACCTGTGTAGCTCCT
TCTAGCATTTTTAAGTTATTCACACCTCAAGGCGAGGGATAAATTAAATAAATTCCAAAAGCGAAGATCG
AGAAACTAAATTAAAATTCCAAAAACGAAGTTGGAACACAACCCCCCGAAAAAAAACAACAAACAAAAAA
CCCAACAAAATAAACAAAAACAAAATAAATATATAACTACCAGTATCTGACTAAAAGTTCAAATACTCGT
ACTTACAACAAATAGAAATGAGCCGGCCAAAATTCTGCAGAAAAAAATTTCAAACAAGTACTGGTATAAT
TAAATTAAAAAACACATCAAAGTATCATAACGTTAGTTATTTTATTTTATTTAATAAAAGAAAACAACAA
AATGGGCTCAAAACTTTCAACTTATACGATACATACCAAATAACAATTTAGTATTTATCTAAGTGCTTTT
CGTAGATAATGGAATACAAATGGATATCCAGAGTATACACATGGATAGTATACACTGACACGACAATTCT
GTATCTCTTTATGTTAACTACTGTGAGGCGTTAAATAGAGCTTGATATATAAAATGTTACATTTCACAGT
CTGAACTTTTGCAGATTACCTAATTTGGTAAGATATTAATTATGAACTGAAAGTTGATGGCATCCCTAAA
TTTGATGAAAGATGAAATTGTAAATGAGGTGGTAAAAGAGCTACAGTCGTTTTGTTTTGAGATACCATCA
TCTCTAACGAAATATCTATTAAAAATCTCAGTGTGATCATGAGTCATTGCCACCCTGGAAAATGTCATCA
TGGCTGATATTTCTAACTGTTTACTTGAGATAAATATATATTTACAAGAACTTCCCTTGAAATTAATTTA
GATATAAAATGTTTGCGGGCAAGTTACTACGAGGAATAAATTATATCTGTTGACTAGAAGTTATGAACAT
TCAGTATATATGCACATATAATAACCAACTTCGAATTTTCCAAATTAGGAAGTAAATTGTTATAATGAAA
CATACTTTTAGGTTTTTATATATTATAATGGAATACGTCTCCATTATTTTCGCCATCTAATTTATTTAAT
AAAAAAGTTTAGATAGATGATCTAATTTTATATATTAAAATAGATGGTGAGAGAAAAAAAAATGGCTTGC
ATATATATATATATATACAGATCCCGCTGTGAGCAAAAGGCCAGCAAAAGGCCAGGAACCGTAAAAAGGC
CGCGTTGCTGGCGTTTTTCCATAGGCTCCGCCCCCCTGACGAGCATCACAAAAATCGACGCTCAAGTCAG
AGGTGGCGAAACCCGACAGGACTATAAAGATACCAGGCGTTTCCCCCTGGAAGCTCCCTCGTGCGCTCTC
CTGTTCCGACCCTGCCGCTTACCGGATACCTGTCCGCCTTTCTCCCTTCGGGAAGCGTGGCGCTTTCTCA
TAGCTCACGCTGTAGGTATCTCAGTTCGGTGTAGGTCGTTCGCTCCAAGCTGGGCTGTGTGCACGAACCC
CCCGTTCAGCCCGACCGCTGCGCCTTATCCGGTAACTATCGTCTTGAGTCCAACCCGGTAAGACACGACT
TATCGCCACTGGCAGCAGCCACTGGTAACAGGATTAGCAGAGCGAGGTATGTAGGCGGTGCTACAGAGTT
CTTGAAGTGGTGGCCTAACTACGGCTACACTAGAAGAACAGTATTTGGTATCTGCGCTCTGCTGAAGCCA
GTTACCTTCGGAAAAAGAGTTGGTAGCTCTTGATCCGGCAAACAAACCACCGCTGGTAGCGGTGGTTTTT
TTGTTTGCAAGCAGCAGATTACGCGCAGAAAAAAAGGATCTCAAGAAGATCCTTTGATCTTTTCTACGGG
GTGGAGCGCAAAAAACCCCGCCCCTGACAGGGCGGGGTTTTTTCGCGATCGGAGAGACACCGGGTTGGCG
GCGCATTTGTGTCCCAAAAAACAGCCCCAATTGCCCCAATTGACCCCAAATTGACCCAGTAGCGGGCCCA
ACCCCGGCGAGAGCCCCCTTCTCCCCACATATCAAACCTCCCCCGGTTCCCACACTTGCCGTTAAGGGCG
TAGGGTACTGCAGTCTGGAATCTACGCTTGTTCAGACTTTGTTCTAGTTTCTTTGTCTGGCCATCCGGGT
AACCCATGCCGGACGCAAAATAGACTACTGAAAATTTTTTTGCTTTGTGGTTGGGACTTTAGCCAAGGGT
ATAAAAGACCACCGTCCCCGAATTACCTTTCCTCTTCTTTTCTCTCTCTCCTTGTCAACTCACACCCGAA
ATCGTTAAGCATTTCCTTCTGAGTATAAGAATCATTCAACATGTCATCCTACGTAGGAGCTCTCGACCAG
GGTACCACCTCCACCCGTTTCATTCTCTTTTCGCCTGACGGCAAGCCCGTGGCATCCCACCAGATCGAAT
TCACCCAGATCTACCCCCACCCCGGATGGGTGGAGCACGACCCCGAGGAGCTCGTGAGCTCGTGTCTGGA
GTGCATGTCGTCGGTGGCCAAGGAAATGCGAACCCAGGGCATCAAGGTGGCCGACGTGAAGGCGATCGGA
ATCACCAACCAGCGAGAAACCACCGTGCTTTGGGACATTGAGACGGGCCAGCCCCTGTACAACGCCATTG
TGTGGTCCGACGCCCGAACCGGCGACACCGTCAAGAAGCTCGAGGCCCAGCCCGGCGCTGACGAAATCCC
CAAGCTCTGTGGCCTGCCCCTGTCCACCTACTTTGCCGGAGTCAAGGTCCGATGGATCCTGGATAACGTC
AAGGAGGCCCGAGAGTGCTACGATCGAGGCAAGCTGGCCTTCTCCACCATCGACTCGTGGCTGCTCTACA
ACCTCACGGGCGGCCTCAACGGCGGCGCCCACATCACCGACACCTCCAACGCCTCCCGGTCCATGTTCAT
GAACATTGAGACGCTCAAGTACGACGAGAAGCTCATCAAGTTCTTTGGCGTCGAGAAGCTCATTCTCCCC
AAGATTGTCTCGTCCGCCGAGGTCTACGGCCGAATCGGAACCGGCCCCTTCGCCAACATCCCCCTGGCCG
GCTGTCTCGGTGACCAGTCCGCCGCCCTCGTCGGCCAGAAGGCCTTTGAGCCCGGCCAGGCCAAGAACAC
ATATGGAACCGGCTGCTTCCTGCTCTACAACGCCGGCGAGAAGCCCATCATCTCCAACAACGGCCTGCTG
ACCACCGTCGGCTACCACTTCAAGGGCCAGAAGCCCGTCTACGCTCTGGAGGGCTCCATCTCCGTCGCCG
GCTCGTGCATCAAGTGGCTGCGAGACAACATTGGTCTGATTGAGTCATCCGAGCAGATTGGAGAGCTTGC
CTCCCAGGTCGACGACTCTGCCGGCGTGGTGTTTGTCACCGCTCTGTCCGGCCTGTTTGCCCCCTACTGG
CGAACCGACGCCCGAGGCACCATTCTGGGTCTGACTCAGTTCACCACCAAGGCCCACATTTGCCGAGCCG
CCCTGGAGGCTACTTGTTTCCAGACCCGGGCCATTCTCGACGCCATGGCCAAGGACTCTGGTAAGCCCTT
CACCAAGCTGCGAGTCGACGGAGGAATGACCAACTCGGACATTGCTATGCAGATCCAGGCCGACATTCTT
GGCATTGAGGTCGAGCGACCCGCCATGCGAGAGACGACCGCTCTGGGTGCCGCCATTGCTGCCGGCTTTG
CCGTTGGCGTGTGGAAGTCCATTGAGGATCTTAAGGACATCAACACCGAGGGCATGACCGAGTTTGCTTC
CAAGACCAACGAGGAGGAGCGGGCCGCCATGATGAAGCAGTGGAACCGGGGCATTGAGCGAGCTGTTGGC
TGGCTTGAGTAAGCTTGCGTCTACAACTGGACCCTTAGCCTGTATATATCAATTGATTATTTAAAGATTT
GGTCGGTAGGCGGTTCGTATTGTACAATGGGATCTGTTACTGAGGTGGATCTACCCAACTTGCGAGATTC
AATTGCGAGATTCAATCGCGAGATTCAATTGCGAGAATCAGTTGCGAGTTGTTCTAACACTCAGCTTCTA
CGAGCGCTTGTATTAGGACGAGTGATACTCCGTGGGGCGACGGCTTCTCTTGCGTCTTGTGTTGTATTCT
TTCTTACACTATCGTCCATCTCCAACCACCTCGTACTCGCACGCTCGCCTGTACTGCTTACTCCAAACAA
CATGACTGGCTGACGAAATCAAGGCGCTGTATATATGTACACATCTACAGCAACAGAAGGTTGTTTTGTT
GCCCAGCTCGCTAATAGTCTTGAAACCGTCTCCATTCACAGCTGAGACATGTGGAGGTTGCGGTTCGATT
GACGCTCCGGCATGGACATGGAGGCCCAGAATACCCTCCTTGACAGTCTTGACGTGCGCAGCTCAGGGGC
ATGATGTGACTGTCGCCCGTACATTTAGCCCATACATCCCCATGTATAATCATTTGCATCCATACATTTT
GATGGCCGCACGGCGCGAAGCAAAAATTACGGCTCCTCGCTGCAGACCTGCGAGCAGGGAAACGCTCCCC
TCACAGACGCGTTGAATTGTCCCCACGCCGCGCCCCTGTAGAGAAATATAAAAGGTTAGGATTTGCCACT
GAGGTTCTTCTTTCATATACTTCCTTTTAAAATCTTGCTAGGATACAGTTCTCACATCACATCCGAACAT
AAACAACCATGGGTACCACTCTTGACGACACGGCTTACCGGTACCGCACCAGTGTCCCGGGGGACGCCGA
GGCCATCGAGGCACTGGATGGGTCCTTCACCACCGACACCGTTTTTCGCGTCACCGCCACCGGGGACGGC
TTCACCCTGCGGGAGGTGCCGGTGGACCCGCCCCTGACCAAGGTGTTCCCCGACGACGAATCGGACGACG
AATCGGACGACGGGGAGGACGGCGACCCGGACTCCCGGACGTTCGTCGCGTACGGGGACGACGGCGACCT
GGCGGGCTTCGTGGTCGTCTCGTACTCCGGCTGGAACCGCCGGCTGACCGTCGAGGACATCGAGGTCGCC
CCGGAGCACCGGGGGCACGGGGTCGGGCGCGCGTTGATGGGGCTCGCGACGGAGTTCGCCCGCGAGCGGG
GCGCCGGGCACCTCTGGCTGGAGGTCACCAACGTCAACGCACCGGCGATCCACGCGTACCGGCGGATGGG
GTTCACCCTCTGCGGCCTGGACACCGCCCTGTACGACGGCACCGCCTCGGACGGCGAGCAGGCGCTCTAC
ATGAGCATGCCCTGCCCCTAATCAGTACTGACAATAAAAAGATTCTTGTTTTCAAGAACTTGTCATTTGT
ATAGTTTTTTTATATTGTAGTTGTTCTATTTTAATCAAATGTTAGCGTGATTTATATTTTTTTTCGCCTC
GACATCATCTGCCCAGATGCGAAGTTAAGTGCGCAGAAAGTAATATCATGCGTCAATCGTATGTGAATGC
TGGTCGCTATACTG
Features (pLannotate 1.2.2; 5 found; start..end, strand, type, name):
   2396..2984    -  rep_origin     ori: high-copy-number ColE1/pMB1/pBR322/pUC origin of replication
   3483..4973    +  CDS            Gk (fragment): GLPK_MOUSE - Also known as Gyk. Experimental evidence at protein level: Swiss-Prot protein existence level 1. Key enzyme in the regulation of glycerol uptake and metabolism. From Mus musculus (Mouse).
   5475..5818    +  promoter       TEF promoter: Ashbya gossypii TEF promoter
   5825..6389    +  CDS            NrsR (fragment): nourseothricin acetyltransferase; Streptomyces noursei nat1; confers resistance to nourseothricin
   6397..6594    +  terminator     TEF terminator: Ashbya gossypii TEF terminator
