[The description below was written by a language model from this plasmid's Addgene catalogue record and pLannotate feature annotations shown in this document.]
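Description:
pMEG_BB3_YL001 is a Golden Gate–style shuttle plasmid for overexpressing glycerol kinase (GUT1) in the oleaginous yeast Yarrowia lipolytica. It is built on the pMEG_BB3_YL68N_AB backbone (about 4.2 kb), and the sequenced construct is about 6.6 kb in total. It is listed as both a bacterial and a yeast expression vector. In E. coli it replicates at high copy from a ColE1/pUC-type origin. Selection relies on a single nourseothricin resistance cassette, in which the Streptomyces noursei nat1 acetyltransferase gene lies between the Ashbya gossypii TEF promoter and TEF terminator. The record lists nourseothricin as the bacterial selection agent, and the same marker presumably also selects yeast transformants. This would fit the plasmid's source publication, which concerns engineering wild-type strains, where auxotrophic markers are not available.

The roughly 2.4 kb insert, YlpTEF_YlGUT1_YlCyc1TT, is a single transcription unit. As the insert name indicates, the Y. lipolytica TEF promoter drives the Y. lipolytica GUT1 coding sequence, followed by a Cyc1 transcription terminator. The automated annotation did not detect the Yarrowia promoter or terminator. It labelled the coding region as a fragment of mouse glycerol kinase (Gk), which reflects homology between glycerol kinases and not a mouse-derived insert. Glycerol kinase phosphorylates glycerol in the first step of its catabolism, so the plasmid is suited to metabolic engineering aimed at changing glycerol uptake and use. No yeast replication origin or genomic integration locus is annotated, and the record does not state how the plasmid is maintained in Y. lipolytica.
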