Addgene plasmid #117825: pMEG_BB3_YL001
Purpose: Overexpession plasmid of glycerol kinase (GUT1) in Y. lipolytica
Depositing lab: Michael Sauer. Depositing organization: Universitaet fur Bodenkultur Wien (BOKU-WIEN). Publication: Golden Gate based metabolic engineering strategy for wild-type strains of Yarrowia lipolytica. Egermeier M, Sauer M, Marx H. FEMS Microbiol Lett. 2019 Jan 29. pii: 5304171. doi: 10.1093/femsle/fnz022. PubMed 30698703.
Backbone
  Vector backbone: pMEG_BB3_YL68N_AB
  Backbone size w/o insert (bp): 4193
  Vector type: Bacterial Expression, Yeast Expression
Growth in bacteria
  Bacterial resistance: Nourseothricin (clonNat), 50 μg/mL
  Growth temperature: 37°C
  Growth strain: DH5alpha
  Copy number: High Copy
Gene/Insert
  Gene/Insert name: YlpTEF_YlGUT1_YlCyc1TT
  Insert size (bp): 2406
  Cloning method: Restriction Enzyme; 5′ cloning site Unknown (unknown if destroyed); 3′ cloning site Unknown (unknown if destroyed)
Terms and licenses: Academic/Nonprofit Terms; Industry Terms: Not Available to Industry
How to cite: pMEG_BB3_YL001 was a gift from Michael Sauer (Addgene plasmid # 117825 ; http://n2t.net/addgene:117825 ; RRID:Addgene_117825)
